Addgene plasmid #147538: pT7-EGFP-C1-HsNot1iso1_4-1580_S
Purpose: Mammalian Expression of HsNot1iso1_4-1580
Depositing lab: Elisa Izaurralde. Depositing organization: Max Planck Institute for Developmental Biology. Publication: NOT10 and C2orf29/NOT11 form a conserved module of the CCR4-NOT complex that docks onto the NOT1 N-terminal domain. Bawankar P, Loh B, Wohlbold L, Schmidt S, Izaurralde E. RNA Biol. 2013 Feb;10(2):228-44. doi: 10.4161/rna.23018. Epub 2013 Jan 9. PubMed 23303381.
Backbone
  Vector backbone: Unknown
  Vector type: Mammalian Expression
Growth in bacteria
  Bacterial resistance: Kanamycin, 50 μg/mL
  Growth temperature: 37°C
  Growth strain: DH5alpha
  Copy number: High Copy
Gene/Insert
  Gene/Insert name: HsNot1iso1_4-1580 (alt name: CNOT1 cloned from Kazusa clone: ORK10432)
  Species: H. sapiens (human)
  Mutation: Deletion of 5 AA compared to the sequence given by isoform 1 NM_016284.4.
  Entrez Gene: CNOT1 (a.k.a. AD-005, CDC39, HPE12, NOT1, NOT1H, VIBOS)
  Cloning method: Unknown
Terms and licenses: Academic/Nonprofit Terms; Industry Terms: Not Available to Industry
Depositor comments: Plasmids from this collection were made available to the research community and donated after the lab closed. Please note that the sequence provided by the depositing laboratory may be theoretical/predicted or based on Sanger sequencing results. There may be discrepancies between sequencing results obtained by Addgene and the depositor sequence. If an Addgene verified sequence is not available, please contact before placing your order to request that our lab fully sequence the plasmid.
How to cite: pT7-EGFP-C1-HsNot1iso1_4-1580_S was a gift from Elisa Izaurralde (Addgene plasmid # 147538 ; http://n2t.net/addgene:147538 ; RRID:Addgene_147538)
