[The description below was written by a language model from this plasmid's Addgene catalogue record and pLannotate feature annotations shown in this document.]
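Description:
pT7-EGFP-C1-HsNot1iso1_4-1580_S is a 9,478-nt mammalian expression plasmid encoding an N-terminally EGFP-tagged fragment of human CNOT1 (NOT1), the scaffolding subunit of the CCR4-NOT deadenylase complex. The catalogue lists the backbone as unknown, but the name and feature layout suggest an EGFP-C1-style vector modified with a T7 promoter. It carries a high-copy ColE1/pUC origin for propagation in E. coli, an f1 origin, and a single NeoR/KanR (Tn5 aminoglycoside phosphotransferase) cassette. That cassette is preceded by both a bacterial bla promoter and the SV40 enhancer/early promoter and is followed by the HSV TK polyadenylation signal. It therefore gives kanamycin resistance in bacteria and can give G418 resistance in mammalian cells.

The expression unit begins with the CMV immediate early enhancer and promoter, followed by a T7 promoter placed just upstream of the EGFP coding sequence, which could also allow transcription by T7 RNA polymerase. EGFP is joined through a short multiple cloning site remnant to the CNOT1 fragment, and the unit ends with the SV40 poly(A) signal. According to the record, the insert covers residues 4–1580 of isoform 1, derives from a Kazusa cDNA clone, and lacks five amino acids relative to the isoform 1 reference sequence. Small annotated fragments (HIV-1 LTR, SV40 large T antigen, ble, bGH poly(A)) are short partial matches, probably to flanking backbone sequence rather than functional elements.

The stated purpose is mammalian expression of this CNOT1 fragment. The associated study concerns the docking of the NOT10 and NOT11 module onto the NOT1 N-terminal domain, so a GFP-tagged fragment of this kind would suit interaction or localisation experiments. The depositor sequence may be theoretical or based on partial sequencing.
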