Features (pLannotate 1.2.2; 18 found; start..end, strand, type, name):
     61..364     +  enhancer       CMV enhancer: human cytomegalovirus immediate early enhancer
    365..568     +  promoter       CMV promoter: human cytomegalovirus (CMV) immediate early promoter
    564..597     +  LTR            5' LTR (truncated) (fragment): truncated 5' long terminal repeat (LTR) from HIV-1
    613..631     +  promoter       T7 promoter: promoter for bacteriophage T7 RNA polymerase
    665..1381    +  CDS            EGFP: EGFP is a basic (constitutively fluorescent) green fluorescent protein published in 1996, derived from Aequorea victoria. It is reported to be a rapidly-maturing weak dimer with moderate acid sensitivity.
   1382..1402    +  misc_feature   MCS (fragment): multiple cloning site
   1403..6118    +  CDS            CNOT1 (fragment): CNOT1_HUMAN - Also known as CDC39, KIAA1007, NOT1. Experimental evidence at protein level: Swiss-Prot protein existence level 1. Scaffolding component of the CCR4-NOT complex which is one of the major cellular mRNA deadenylases and is linked to various cellular processes including bulk mRNA degradation, miRNA-mediated repression, translational repression during translational initiation and general transcription regulation. Additional complex functions may be a consequence of its influence on mRNA expression. Its scaffolding function implies its interaction with the catalytic complex module and
   6122..6147    +  misc_feature   MCS (fragment): multiple cloning site
   6159..6243    +  CDS            large T antigen (fragment): large T antigen from SV40 (simian virus 40)
   6266..6387    +  polyA_signal   SV40 poly(A) signal: SV40 polyadenylation signal
   6421..6849    -  rep_origin     f1 ori (sequence partly withheld): f1 bacteriophage origin of replication; arrow indicates direction of (+) strand synthesis
   6876..6980    +  promoter       AmpR promoter: bla
   6982..7339    +  promoter       SV40 promoter: SV40 enhancer and early promoter
   7374..8168    +  CDS            NeoR/KanR: aminoglycoside phosphotransferase from Tn5; aph(3')-II (or nptII); confers resistance to neomycin, kanamycin, and G418 (Geneticin®)
   8189..8341    +  CDS            ble (fragment): BLE_KLEPN - Experimental evidence at protein level: Swiss-Prot protein existence level 1. Binding protein with a strong affinity to the bleomycin family of antibiotics. Binds to CL990; an antimitotic-antibiotic compound. From Klebsiella pneumoniae.
   8400..8447    +  polyA_signal   HSV TK poly(A) signal: herpes simplex virus thymidine kinase polyadenylation signal (Cole and Stacy, 1985)
   8538..8554    -  polyA_signal   bGH poly(A) signal (fragment): bovine growth hormone polyadenylation signal
   8776..9364    +  rep_origin     ori: high-copy-number ColE1/pMB1/pBR322/pUC origin of replication
>Addgene plasmid #147538 | pT7-EGFP-C1-HsNot1iso1_4-1580_S | depositor full sequence | sequence record 289985 | Full Sequence
TAGTTATTAATAGTAATCAATTACGGGGTCATTAGTTCATAGCCCATATATGGAGTTCCGCGTTACATAA
CTTACGGTAAATGGCCCGCCTGGCTGACCGCCCAACGACCCCCGCCCATTGACGTCAATAATGACGTATG
TTCCCATAGTAACGCCAATAGGGACTTTCCATTGACGTCAATGGGTGGAGTATTTACGGTAAACTGCCCA
CTTGGCAGTACATCAAGTGTATCATATGCCAAGTACGCCCCCTATTGACGTCAATGACGGTAAATGGCCC
GCCTGGCATTATGCCCAGTACATGACCTTATGGGACTTTCCTACTTGGCAGTACATCTACGTATTAGTCA
TCGCTATTACCATGGTGATGCGGTTTTGGCAGTACATCAATGGGCGTGGATAGCGGTTTGACTCACGGGG
ATTTCCAAGTCTCCACCCCATTGACGTCAATGGGAGTTTGTTTTGGCACCAAAATCAACGGGACTTTCCA
AAATGTCGTAACAACTCCGCCCCATTGACGCAAATGGGCGGTAGGCGTGTACGGTGGGAGGTCTATATAA
GCAGAGCTCTCTGGCTAACTAGAGAACCCACTGCTTACTGGCTTATCGAAATTAATACGACTCACTATAG
GGAGACCCAAGCTCTAGCGCTACCGGTCGCCACCATGGTGAGCAAGGGCGAGGAGCTGTTCACCGGGGTG
GTGCCCATCCTGGTCGAGCTGGACGGCGACGTAAACGGCCACAAGTTCAGCGTGTCCGGCGAGGGCGAGG
GCGATGCCACCTACGGCAAGCTGACCCTGAAGTTCATCTGCACCACCGGCAAGCTGCCCGTGCCCTGGCC
CACCCTCGTGACCACCCTGACCTACGGCGTGCAGTGCTTCAGCCGCTACCCCGACCACATGAAGCAGCAC
GACTTCTTCAAGTCCGCCATGCCCGAAGGCTACGTCCAGGAGCGCACCATCTTCTTCAAGGACGACGGCA
ACTACAAGACCCGCGCCGAGGTGAAGTTCGAGGGCGACACCCTGGTGAACCGCATCGAGCTGAAGGGCAT
CGACTTCAAGGAGGACGGCAACATCCTGGGGCACAAGCTGGAGTACAACTACAACAGCCACAACGTCTAT
ATCATGGCCGACAAGCAGAAGAACGGCATCAAGGTGAACTTCAAGATCCGCCACAACATCGAGGACGGCA
GCGTGCAGCTCGCCGACCACTACCAGCAGAACACCCCCATCGGCGACGGCCCCGTGCTGCTGCCCGACAA
CCACTACCTGAGCACCCAGTCCGCCCTGAGCAAAGACCCCAACGAGAAGCGCGATCACATGGTCCTGCTG
GAGTTCGTGACCGCCGCCGGGATCACTCTCGGCATGGACGAGCTGTACAAGTCCGGACTCAGATCTCGAG
CTGACTCGCTCTCGCTGGCCTTGTCTCAAATCAGCTACCTGGTGGACAATTTAACCAAGAAAAATTACCG
AGCCAGCCAGCAGGAAATACAGCATATTGTGAATCGGCACGGTCCTGAGGCAGACAGGCATTTATTACGC
TGCCTATTTTCGCATGTGGATTTCAGTGGCGATGGTAAAAGCAGTGGCAAAGATTTCCATCAGACTCAGT
TTCTGATTCAGGAGTGTGCGTTGCTGATTACAAAGCCAAATTTTATCTCGACGCTGTCCTATGCCATTGA
TAATCCATTGCACTATCAGAAGAGTTTAAAGCCTGCACCCCACTTATTTGCCCAGCTGAGTAAAGTGCTC
AAATTAAGCAAAGTACAAGAGGTAATTTTTGGCCTTGCCCTGTTGAATTCTTCCAGCTCAGATCTTAGAG
GTTTCGCTGCCCAGTTTATCAAACAGAAGCTTCCAGATCTTCTGCGTTCTTACATTGACGCAGACGTCAG
TGGAAATCAAGAAGGTGGCTTCCAAGATATAGCAATAGAGGTCCTACACCTCCTCCTCTCCCATCTCCTC
TTTGGGCAGAAGGGAGCCTTTGGAGTTGGACAAGAACAGATAGACGCTTTTCTTAAGACGCTGCGCAGAG
ATTTTCCCCAAGAACGCTGTCCCGTGGTGCTCGCACCACTTTTATACCCTGAAAAACGGGACATTCTAAT
GGACAGGATCCTGCCTGATTCCGGAGGGGTAGCTAAAACCATGATGGAGAGCTCTTTGGCTGATTTCATG
CAAGAAGTAGGCTATGGCTTTTGTGCAAGTATTGAAGAATGTCGCAATATAATCGTGCAGTTTGGTGTTC
GGGAGGTCACAGCTGCCCAGGTTGCAAGGGTTTTGGGAATGATGGCTCGAACTCATTCAGGATTAACAGA
TGGCATTCCATTACAGAGTATTTCTGCTCCGGGCAGTGGGATCTGGAGTGATGGGAAAGATAAAAGTGAT
GGAGCACAGGCACACACATGGAATGTAGAAGTCTTGATTGACGTTCTTAAAGAACTGAATCCAAGTTTGA
ATTTCAAGGAAGTAACTTATGAACTGGACCATCCTGGATTTCAAATTCGTGACAGTAAAGGACTTCATAA
TGTGGTTTATGGCATTCAGAGGGGTTTGGGTATGGAAGTGTTCCCAGTAGACCTCATATATAGACCTTGG
AAACATGCTGAAGGCCAGCTCTCCTTCATTCAACATTCCCTTATAAATCCAGAGATCTTCTGTTTTGCTG
ACTATCCCTGTCATACTGTTGCCACTGATATTCTGAAAGCACCACCAGAGGATGACAATCGAGAAATTGC
CACATGGAAGAGCTTGGATTTGATTGAATCTCTGCTGAGGCTTGCAGAGGTTGGGCAGTATGAGCAAGTC
AAACAGCTCTTCAGCTTCCCTATCAAACACTGTCCAGACATGCTGGTATTGGCCTTACTACAAATTAACA
CCTCTTGGCATACCTTGCGCCATGAACTTATCTCCACTCTGATGCCAATTTTCCTTGGAAACCATCCTAA
CTCAGCTATTATTTTGCACTATGCATGGCATGGGCAGGGACAGTCTCCCTCAATTCGCCAACTTATCATG
CATGCAATGGCAGAATGGTACATGAGAGGGGAGCAGTATGATCAGGCCAAATTGTCTCGAATACTTGATG
TGGCCCAGGACTTGAAGGCCTTGTCAATGCTGCTAAATGGTACTCCATTTGCCTTTGTTATTGACCTTGC
TGCACTTGCTTCACGTCGTGAATACCTCAAACTTGATAAGTGGCTCACAGATAAAATTCGAGAGCATGGG
GAGCCTTTTATCCAGGCGTGTATGACTTTTTTAAAGAGACGGTGTCCTTCTATTTTGGGCGGACTTGCCC
CAGAAAAAGACCAGCCCAAAAGTGCTCAACTTCCTCCAGAAACTTTGGCGACAATGTTGGCCTGTCTGCA
AGCTTGTGCAGGGAGTGTTTCTCAGGAGCTATCAGAAACTATCCTCACCATGGTAGCCAATTGCAGTAAT
GTTATGAATAAGGCCAGACAACCACCACCTGGAGTTATGCCAAAAGGACGTCCTCCTAGTGCTAGCAGCT
TAGATGCCATTTCTCCTGTTCAGATTGACCCTCTTGCTGGAATGACATCTCTTAGTATAGGTGGTTCAGC
TGCCCCTCACACCCAGAGTATGCAGGGTTTTCCTCCAAATTTGGGTTCTGCATTCAGTACCCCTCAGTCA
CCAGCAAAAGCATTTCCACCCCTTTCAACCCCCAATCAGACCACTGCATTCAGTGGTATTGGAGGACTTT
CATCACAGCTTCCAGTAGGTGGTCTTGGCACAGGCAGCCTGACTGGTATAGGAACTGGTGCTCTTGGACT
CCCTGCAGTGAATAACGACCCTTTTGTACAGAGGAAACTGGGCACCTCTGGACTGAATCAGCCTACATTC
CAGCAGACGGACTTGTCTCAGGTGTGGCCAGAGGCAAACCAGCACTTTAGTAAAGAGATAGATGATGAAG
CAAACAGCTATTTCCAGCGAATATATAATCATCCACCACATCCAACCATGTCTGTTGATGAGGTATTAGA
AATGCTGCAGAGATTTAAAGACTCTACTATAAAGAGGGAACGAGAAGTATTTAACTGTATGCTAAGGAAC
TTGTTTGAAGAATATCGTTTTTTTCCCCAGTATCCTGATAAAGAGTTACATATAACAGCCTGCCTATTTG
GTGGTATAATTGAGAAAGGACTGGTCACTTACATGGCACTAGGTCTGGCTCTACGATATGTTCTTGAAGC
CTTACGCAAGCCTTTTGGATCCAAAATGTATTATTTCGGGATTGCTGCACTAGATAGATTTAAAAACAGA
TTGAAGGACTATCCCCAGTATTGTCAGCATTTGGCTTCTATCAGTCACTTTATGCAATTTCCACATCATT
TACAGGAGTATATTGAGTATGGACAGCAGTCTAGAGATCCTCCTGTGAAAATGCAAGGCTCTATCACAAC
CCCTGGAAGTATTGCACTGGCTCAGGCCCAGGCTCAGGCCCAGGTTCCAGCAAAAGCTCCTCTTGCTGGT
CAAGTTAGCACTATGGTAACCACCTCAACAACTACCACTGTTGCTAAAACGGTTACGGTCACCAGGCCAA
CTGGAGTCAGCTTTAAGAAAGATGTGCCACCTTCTATTAATACTACAAATATAGATACGTTGCTTGTGGC
CACAGATCAAACTGAGAGAATTGTGGAGCCCCCAGAAAATATCCAGGAGAAAATTGCTTTTATTTTCAAT
AATCTCTCACAGTCAAATATGACACAAAAGGTTGAAGAGCTAAAGGAAACGGTGAAAGAAGAATTTATGC
CTTGGGTTTCACAGTATCTGGTTATGAAGAGAGTCAGTATTGAGCCAAACTTTCATAGCCTGTATTCAAA
CTTCCTTGACACGCTGAAGAATCCTGAATTTAACAAGATGGTTCTGAATGAGACCTACAGAAACATTAAA
GTGCTCCTGACCTCTGATAAAGCTGCAGCCAATTTCTCAGATCGTTCTTTGCTGAAGAACTTGGGACATT
GGCTAGGAATGATCACATTAGCTAAAAACAAACCCATCTTACACACTGACTTGGATGTGAAATCATTGCT
GCTAGAGGCTTATGTTAAAGGACAACAAGAATTGCTCTATGTAGTGCCCTTTGTTGCCAAAGTCTTAGAA
TCTAGCATTCGTAGTGTGGTTTTTAGGCCACCAAACCCTTGGACAATGGCAATTATGAATGTATTAGCTG
AGCTACATCAGGAGCATGACTTAAAGTTAAACTTGAAGTTTGAAATCGAGGTTCTCTGCAAGAACCTTGC
ATTAGACATCAATGAGCTAAAACCTGGAAACCTCCTAAAGGATAAAGATCGCCTGAAGAATTTAGATGAG
CAACTCTCTGCTCCAAAGAAAGATGTCAAGCAGCCAGAAGAACTCCCTCCCATCACAACCACAACAACTT
CTACTACACCAGCTACCAACACCACTTGTACAGCCACGGTTCCACCACAGCCACAGTACAGCTACCACGA
CATCAATGTCTATTCCCTTGCGGGCTTGGCACCACACATTACTCTAAATCCAACAATTCCCTTGTTTCAG
GCCCATCCACAGTTGAAGCAGTGTGTGCGTCAGGCAATTGAACGGGCTGTCCAGGAGCTGGTCCATCCTG
TGGTGGATCGATCAATTAAGATTGCCATGACTACTTGTGAGCAAATAGTCAGGAAGGATTTTGCCCTGGA
TTCGGAGGAATCTCGAATGCGAATAGCAGCTCATCACATGATGCGTAACTTGACAGCTGGAATGGCTATG
ATTACATGCAGGGAACCTTTGCTCATGAGCATATCTACCAACTTAAAAAACAGTTTTGCCTCAGCCCTTC
GTACTGCTTCCCCACAACAAAGAGAAATGATGGATCAGGCAGCTGCTCAATTAGCTCAGGACAATTGTGA
GTTGGCTTGCTGTTTTATTCAGAAGACTGCAGTAGAAAAAGCAGGCCCTGAGATGGACAAGAGATTAGCA
ACTGAATTTGAGCTGAGAAAACATGCTAGGCAAGAAGGACGCAGATACTGTGATCCTGTTGTTTTAACAT
ATCAAGCTGAACGGATGCCAGAGCAAATCAGGCTGAAAGTTGGTGGTGTGGACCCAAAGCAGTTGGCTGT
TTACGAAGAGTTTGCACGCAATGTTCCTTAAGGTACCGCGGGCCCGGGATCCACCGGATCTAGATAACTG
ATCATAATCAGCCATACCACATTTGTAGAGGTTTTACTTGCTTTAAAAAACCTCCCACACCTCCCCCTGA
ACCTGAAACATAAAATGAATGCAATTGTTGTTGTTAACTTGTTTATTGCAGCTTATAATGGTTACAAATA
AAGCAATAGCATCACAAATTTCACAAATAAAGCATTTTTTTCACTGCATTCTAGTTGTGGTTTGTCCAAA
CTCATCAATGTATCTTAACGCGTAAATTGTAAGCGTTAATATTTTGTTAAAATTCGCGTTAAATTTTTGT
TAAATCAGCTCATTTTTTAACCAATAGGCCGAAATCGGCAAAATCCCTTATAAATCAAAAGAATAGACCG
AGATAGGGT
[37 nt withheld, positions 6520-6556]
AAAGAACGTGGACTCCAACGTCAAAGG
[49 nt withheld, positions 6584-6632]
T
[91 nt withheld, positions 6634-6724]
G
[124 nt withheld, positions 6726-6849]
CAGGTGGCACTTTTCGGGGAAATGTGCGCGGAACCCCTATTTGTTTATTTTTCTAAATACATTCAAATAT
GTATCCGCTCATGAGACAATAACCCTGATAAATGCTTCAATAATATTGAAAAAGGAAGAGTCCTGAGGCG
GAAAGAACCAGCTGTGGAATGTGTGTCAGTTAGGGTGTGGAAAGTCCCCAGGCTCCCCAGCAGGCAGAAG
TATGCAAAGCATGCATCTCAATTAGTCAGCAACCAGGTGTGGAAAGTCCCCAGGCTCCCCAGCAGGCAGA
AGTATGCAAAGCATGCATCTCAATTAGTCAGCAACCATAGTCCCGCCCCTAACTCCGCCCATCCCGCCCC
TAACTCCGCCCAGTTCCGCCCATTCTCCGCCCCATGGCTGACTAATTTTTTTTATTTATGCAGAGGCCGA
GGCCGCCTCGGCCTCTGAGCTATTCCAGAAGTAGTGAGGAGGCTTTTTTGGAGGCCTAGGCTTTTGCAAA
GATCGATCAAGAGACAGGATGAGGATCGTTTCGCATGATTGAACAAGATGGATTGCACGCAGGTTCTCCG
GCCGCTTGGGTGGAGAGGCTATTCGGCTATGACTGGGCACAACAGACAATCGGCTGCTCTGATGCCGCCG
TGTTCCGGCTGTCAGCGCAGGGGCGCCCGGTTCTTTTTGTCAAGACCGACCTGTCCGGTGCCCTGAATGA
ACTGCAAGACGAGGCAGCGCGGCTATCGTGGCTGGCCACGACGGGCGTTCCTTGCGCAGCTGTGCTCGAC
GTTGTCACTGAAGCGGGAAGGGACTGGCTGCTATTGGGCGAAGTGCCGGGGCAGGATCTCCTGTCATCTC
ACCTTGCTCCTGCCGAGAAAGTATCCATCATGGCTGATGCAATGCGGCGGCTGCATACGCTTGATCCGGC
TACCTGCCCATTCGACCACCAAGCGAAACATCGCATCGAGCGAGCACGTACTCGGATGGAAGCCGGTCTT
GTCGATCAGGATGATCTGGACGAAGAGCATCAGGGGCTCGCGCCAGCCGAACTGTTCGCCAGGCTCAAGG
CGAGCATGCCCGACGGCGAGGATCTCGTCGTGACCCATGGCGATGCCTGCTTGCCGAATATCATGGTGGA
AAATGGCCGCTTTTCTGGATTCATCGACTGTGGCCGGCTGGGTGTGGCGGACCGCTATCAGGACATAGCG
TTGGCTACCCGTGATATTGCTGAAGAGCTTGGCGGCGAATGGGCTGACCGCTTCCTCGTGCTTTACGGTA
TCGCCGCTCCCGATTCGCAGCGCATCGCCTTCTATCGCCTTCTTGACGAGTTCTTCTGAGCGGGACTCTG
GGGTTCGAAATGACCGACCAAGCGACGCCCAACCTGCCATCACGAGATTTCGATTCCACCGCCGCCTTCT
ATGAAAGGTTGGGCTTCGGAATCGTTTTCCGGGACGCCGGCTGGATGATCCTCCAGCGCGGGGATCTCAT
GCTGGAGTTCTTCGCCCACCCTAGGGGGAGGCTAACTGAAACACGGAAGGAGACAATACCGGAAGGAACC
CGCGCTATGACGGCAATAAAAAGACAGAATAAAACGCACGGTGTTGGGTCGTTTGTTCATAAACGCGGGG
TTCGGTCCCAGGGCTGGCACTCTGTCGATACCCCACCGAGACCCCATTGGGGCCAATACGCCCGCGTTTC
TTCCTTTTCCCCACCCCACCCCCCAAGTTCGGGTGAAGGCCCAGGGCTCGCAGCCAACGTCGGGGCGGCA
GGCCCTGCCATAGCCTCAGGTTACTCATATATACTTTAGATTGATTTAAAACTTCATTTTTAATTTAAAA
GGATCTAGGTGAAGATCCTTTTTGATAATCTCATGACCAAAATCCCTTAACGTGAGTTTTCGTTCCACTG
AGCGTCAGACCCCGTAGAAAAGATCAAAGGATCTTCTTGAGATCCTTTTTTTCTGCGCGTAATCTGCTGC
TTGCAAACAAAAAAACCACCGCTACCAGCGGTGGTTTGTTTGCCGGATCAAGAGCTACCAACTCTTTTTC
CGAAGGTAACTGGCTTCAGCAGAGCGCAGATACCAAATACTGTCCTTCTAGTGTAGCCGTAGTTAGGCCA
CCACTTCAAGAACTCTGTAGCACCGCCTACATACCTCGCTCTGCTAATCCTGTTACCAGTGGCTGCTGCC
AGTGGCGATAAGTCGTGTCTTACCGGGTTGGACTCAAGACGATAGTTACCGGATAAGGCGCAGCGGTCGG
GCTGAACGGGGGGTTCGTGCACACAGCCCAGCTTGGAGCGAACGACCTACACCGAACTGAGATACCTACA
GCGTGAGCTATGAGAAAGCGCCACGCTTCCCGAAGGGAGAAAGGCGGACAGGTATCCGGTAAGCGGCAGG
GTCGGAACAGGAGAGCGCACGAGGGAGCTTCCAGGGGGAAACGCCTGGTATCTTTATAGTCCTGTCGGGT
TTCGCCACCTCTGACTTGAGCGTCGATTTTTGTGATGCTCGTCAGGGGGGCGGAGCCTATGGAAAAACGC
CAGCAACGCGGCCTTTTTACGGTTCCTGGCCTTTTGCTGGCCTTTTGCTCACATGTTCTTTCCTGCGTTA
TCCCCTGATTCTGTGGATAACCGTATTACCGCCATGCAT
